Addgene plasmid #238669: NanoBRET Assay, TEAD2 / YAP Bidirectional Vector
Depositing lab: Promega Corporation.
Backbone
  Vector backbone: pFC221K HaloTag(R) CMV-Blast BiBRET Vector and pFN224C NanoLuc(R) CMV-Neo BiBRET-Balanced Vector
  Vector type: Mammalian Expression
  Selectable markers: Blasticidin
Growth in bacteria
  Bacterial resistance: Kanamycin, 50 μg/mL
  Growth temperature: 37°C
  Growth strain: DH5alpha
  Copy number: High Copy
Gene/Insert 1
  Gene/Insert name: TEAD2
  Species: H. sapiens (human)
  Mutation: None
  Entrez Gene: TEAD2 (a.k.a. ETF, TEAD-2, TEF-4, TEF4)
  Promoter: CMV
  Tag / fusion protein: HaloTag (R) (C terminal on insert)
  Cloning method: Other
Gene/Insert 2
  Gene/Insert name: YAP
  Species: H. sapiens (human)
  Entrez Gene: YAP1 (a.k.a. COB1, YAP, YAP-1, YAP2, YAP65, YKI)
  Tag / fusion protein: NanoLuc (R) (N terminal on insert)
How to cite: NanoBRET Assay, TEAD2 / YAP Bidirectional Vector was a gift from Promega Corporation (Addgene plasmid # 238669 ; http://n2t.net/addgene:238669 ; RRID:Addgene_238669)
