[The description below was written by a language model from this plasmid's Addgene catalogue record and pLannotate feature annotations shown in this document.]
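Description:
NanoBRET Assay, TEAD2 / YAP Bidirectional Vector is an 8.7 kb mammalian expression plasmid that delivers both partners of a protein–protein interaction assay from a single construct. It was assembled from two BiBRET parent vectors, one supplying a HaloTag/CMV/blasticidin cassette and the other a NanoLuc cassette. It is propagated in E. coli at high copy from a ColE1/pUC-type origin and selected with kanamycin through a neo/nptII gene driven by the bacterial EM7 promoter. A single loxP site lies next to this cassette. For selection in mammalian cells, an SV40 enhancer/early promoter drives blasticidin S deaminase, followed by a synthetic poly(A) signal.

The payload consists of two divergent transcription units arranged around a central CMV enhancer. On one strand, the CMV enhancer and promoter, followed by a chimeric β-globin/immunoglobulin intron, express human TEAD2 fused at its C terminus to HaloTag through a linker containing a TEV protease site, ending at an SV40 poly(A) signal. On the opposite strand, a short element annotated as a fragment of the tight TRE promoter, most likely its minimal CMV portion, sits beside the same enhancer. It drives NanoLuc luciferase fused to the N terminus of human YAP1, also terminated by an SV40 poly(A) signal. The catalogue lists no separate promoter for this second insert. T7 and SP6 phage promoters sit immediately upstream of the respective coding regions.

TEAD2 is a Hippo-pathway transcription factor and YAP1 is its co-activator. In a NanoBRET assay, NanoLuc-YAP acts as the luminescent energy donor and TEAD2-HaloTag, labelled with a fluorescent chloroalkane ligand, acts as the acceptor. Energy transfer therefore reports their association in live cells. Typical uses would include monitoring this interaction or testing compounds that disrupt it, though the record itself gives no further application details.
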