Features (pLannotate 1.2.2; 25 found; start..end, strand, type, name):
      1..589     +  rep_origin     ori: high-copy-number ColE1/pMB1/pBR322/pUC origin of replication
    750..1541    -  CDS            neo: KKA2_KLEPN - Also known as kan, nptII. Experimental evidence at protein level: Swiss-Prot protein existence level 1. Resistance to kanamycin, neomycin, paromomycin, ribostamycin, butirosin and gentamicin B. From Klebsiella pneumoniae.
   1573..1620    -  promoter       EM7 promoter: synthetic bacterial promoter&nbsp
   1630..1663    -  protein_bind   loxP: Cre-mediated recombination occurs in the 8-bp core sequence (GCATACAT). Cre recombinase
   1687..1755    +  CDS            large T antigen (fragment): large T antigen from SV40 (simian virus 40)
   1778..1899    +  polyA_signal   SV40 poly(A) signal: SV40 polyadenylation signal
   1925..1952    -  CDS            SET1 (fragment): solubility-enhancement tag derived from T7 phage gene 10B
   1948..1976    -  misc_feature   MCS (fragment): pUC18/19 multiple cloning site
   1987..2870    -  CDS            HaloTag® (fragment): modified bacterial dehalogenase that forms covalent bonds with chloroalkane derivatives
   2886..2906    -  CDS            TEV site: tobacco etch virus (TEV) protease recognition and cleavage site
   2928..4268    -  CDS            TEAD2: TEAD2_HUMAN - Also known as TEF4. Experimental evidence at protein level: Swiss-Prot protein existence level 1. Transcription factor which plays a key role in the Hippo signaling pathway, a pathway involved in organ size control and tumor suppression by restricting proliferation and promoting apoptosis. The core of this pathway is composed of a kinase cascade wherein MST1/MST2, in complex with its regulatory protein SAV1, phosphorylates and activates LATS1/2 in complex with its regulatory protein MOB1, which in turn phosphorylates and inactivates YAP1 oncoprotein and WWTR1/TAZ. Acts by mediati
   4282..4300    -  promoter       T7 promoter: promoter for bacteriophage T7 RNA polymerase
   4344..4476    -  intron         chimeric intron: chimera between introns from human β-globin and immunoglobulin heavy chain genes
   4615..4814    -  promoter       CMV promoter: human cytomegalovirus (CMV) immediate early promoter
   4816..5181    -  enhancer       CMV enhancer: human cytomegalovirus immediate early enhancer
   5191..5237    +  promoter       tight TRE promoter (fragment): Tet-responsive promoter PTight, consisting of seven tet operator sequences followed by the minimal CMV promoter
   5239..5257    +  promoter       SP6 promoter: promoter for bacteriophage SP6 RNA polymerase
   5286..5798    +  CDS            Nluc: NanoLuc® luciferase human codon-optimized
   5820..7331    +  CDS            YAP1: YAP1_HUMAN - Also known as YAP65. Experimental evidence at protein level: Swiss-Prot protein existence level 1. [Isoform 3]: Activates the C-terminal fragment (CTF) of ERBB4 (isoform 3). From Homo sapiens (Human).
   7340..7372    +  misc_feature   MCS (fragment): pUC18/19 multiple cloning site
   7428..7511    +  CDS            large T antigen (fragment): large T antigen from SV40 (simian virus 40)
   7534..7615    +  polyA_signal   SV40 poly(A) signal: SV40 polyadenylation signal
   7694..8051    +  promoter       SV40 promoter: SV40 enhancer and early promoter
   8082..8480    +  CDS            BSD: blasticidin S deaminase; Aspergillus terreus BSD; confers resistance to blasticidin
   8504..8552    +  polyA_signal   poly(A) signal: synthetic polyadenylation signal
>Addgene plasmid #238669 | NanoBRET Assay, TEAD2 / YAP Bidirectional Vector | addgene full sequence | sequence record 482866 | Addgene NGS Result
TTGAAATCCTTTTTTTCTGCGCGTAATCTGCTGCTTGCAAACAAAAAAACCACCGCTACCAGCGGTGGTT
TGTTTGCCGGATCAAGAGCTACCAACTCTTTTTCCGAAGGTAACTGGCTTCAGCAGAGCGCAGATACCAA
ATACTGTCCTTCTAGTGTAGCCGTAGTTAGGCCACCACTTCAAGAACTCTGTAGCACCGCCTACATACCT
CGCTCTGCTAATCCTGTTACCAGTGGCTGCTGCCAGTGGCGATAAGTCGTGTCTTACCGGGTTGGACTCA
AGACGATAGTTACCGGATAAGGCGCAGCGGTCGGGCTGAACGGGGGGTTCGTGCACACAGCCCAGCTTGG
AGCGAACGACCTACACCGAACTGAGATACCTACAGCGTGAGCTATGAGAAAGCGCCACGCTTCCCGAAGG
GAGAAAGGCGGACAGGTATCCGGTAAGCGGCAGGGTCGGAACAGGAGAGCGCACGAGGGAGCTTCCAGGG
GGAAACGCCTGGTATCTTTATAGTCCTGTCGGGTTTCGCCACCTCTGACTTGAGCGTCGATTTTTGTGAT
GCTCGTCAGGGGGGCGGAGCCTATGGAAAAACGCCAGCAACGCGGCCTTTTTACGGTTCCTGGCCTTTTG
CTGGCCTTTTGCTCACATGTTCTTTCCTGCGTTATCCCCTGATTCTGTGGATAACCGTATTACCGCCTTT
GAGTGAGCTGATACCGGTTGGGCGTCGCTTGGTCGGTCATTTCGAATCAGAAGAACTCGTCAAGAAGGCG
ATAGAAGGCGATGCGCTGCGAATCGGGAGCGGCGATACCGTAAAGCACGAGGAAGCGGTCAGCCCATTCG
CCGCCAAGCTCTTCAGCAATATCACGGGTAGCCAACGCTATGTCCTGATAGCGGTCCGCCACACCCAGCC
GGCCACAGTCGATGAATCCAGAAAAGCGGCCATTTTCCACCATGATATTCGGCAAGCAGGCATCGCCATG
GGTCACGACGAGATCCTCGCCGTCGGGCATGCGCGCCTTGAGCCTGGCGAACAGTTCGGCTGGCGCGAGC
CCCTGATGCTCTTCGTCCAGATCATCCTGATCGACAAGACCGGCTTCCATCCGAGTACGTGCTCGCTCGA
TGCGATGTTTCGCTTGGTGGTCGAATGGGCAGGTAGCCGGATCAAGCGTATGCAGCCGCCGCATTGCATC
AGCCATGATGGATACTTTCTCGGCAGGAGCAAGGTGAGATGACAGGAGATCCTGCCCCGGCACTTCGCCC
AATAGCAGCCAGTCCCTTCCCGCTTCAGTGACAACGTCGAGCACAGCTGCGCAAGGAACGCCCGTCGTGG
CCAGCCACGATAGCCGCGCTGCCTCGTCCTGCAGTTCATTCAGGGCACCGGACAGGTCGGTCTTGACAAA
AAGAACCGGGCGCCCCTGCGCTGACAGCCGGAACACGGCGGCATCAGAGCAGCCGATTGTCTGTTGTGCC
CAGTCATAGCCGAATAGCCTCTCCACCCAAGCGGCCGGAGAACCTGCGTGCAATCCATCTTGTTCAATCA
TGATCTGCCTCCTGGGTTTAGTTCCTCACCTTGTCGTATTATACTATGCCGATATACTATGCCGATGATT
AATTGTCAACAGTGGATCCATAACTTCGTATAATGTATGCTATACGAAGTTATATTAGAATTCTTAATTA
AGATTTTACCACATTTGTAGAGGTTTTACTTGCTTAAAAAAACCTCCCACATCTCCCCCTGAACCTGAAA
CATAAAATGAATGCAATTGTTGTTGTTAACTTGTTTATTGCAGCTTATAATGGTTACAAATAAAGCAATA
GCATCACAAATTTCACAAATAAAGCATTTTTTTCACTGCATTCTAGTTGTGGTTTGTCCAAACTCATCAA
TGTATCTTATCATGTCTGCTCGAAGCGGCCTTGCTCAGCGGTGGCAGCAGCCAAATCAGCTTGCATGCCT
GCAGGTCGACTCTAGAATTCTATTAACCGGAAATCTCCAGAGTAGACAGCCAGCGCGCGATCTCGCTGCC
GATCAGGTCCGGGTTGTCTTCTTGCAGCAGATTCAGACCCGGGCCGATGTCCACAGCCTTGCAGTTAGGC
AGGCTTTTGGCCAGGCGAGCGGCTTCGGCCGGTGGGATCAGAACGCCTGGGGTGCCCCAGAACAGCAGCT
TCGGGACAGGGGACTGGTGCAGCCAGTCCATGTATTCTTCGACCAGCGCGACGATGTTCGCTGGCTCACC
GGCGATTGGCAGCTCGTTTGGGAAGCGCCACAGTGGCTCGCGGTCAACAGGATTCAGGAACGGCTCGCGG
TAATGGTCCATCTCGACTTCAGTCAGCGGGCGGACGACACCCATCGGCAGCGTACCCTCGATAAAAACGT
TCTGATCGATGATCAGCTTGCGGCCGACGTCGGTGGTGCGGAAGGCCTGGAAGGTCTCGCGGGCAAATTC
TGGCCATTCGTCCCAGGTCGGGATAGGGCGGATGAACTCCATAAATGCAATACCTTTGACGCGCTCTGGA
TTGCGCTTGGCCCAGTGGAAACCCAGAGCGGAGCCCCAGTCGTGAATGACCAGGACGACCTCTTCCAGAC
CCAGGGCTTCGATGAAGGCATCCATGAAGCGGACGTGGTCGTCGAAGAAATAACCCAGGTCTGGTTTGTC
GGATTTGCCCATACCGATCAGGTCTGGAGCAATGCAGCGATGGGTCGGTGCAACATGCGGGATGATGTTG
CGCCACACGTAGGAGGAGGTCGGGTTACCGTGCAGGAACAGCACAGGGGTGCCATCGCGCGGACCAACAT
CGACGTAGTGCATGCGCTCGCCCAGGACTTCCACATAATGGGGGTCGAATGGAAAGCCAGTACCGATTTC
GGATCCATCGTTATCGCTCTGAAAGTACAGATCCTCAGTGGTTGGCTCGAGAGAAACGTCCCTGACCAGG
CGGTAAATGTGATGCTGGGCCCCACGCTCGCTGGTGGAGACCTCGAAGACATAGGCGGTGCAGAGCAGCA
GTTCCTGGGTGTCTCTGTTTGTCACCACCTGGAGGATGGTGAAGTTTTCCAGGACGCTGTTCATCATGTA
TCGCTCAGGCAGCTGCCGCAACTTGTGCAAGAAATTCACCAGGTACTCGCACATGGGCGAGCGCAGCAGG
CGGTACACAAATCTGCCGTCCTCCAGCTGGGCCCGTTCCGTCTCCACCTTCTCCACCACCTGCTTGCCAA
AAGAGCAGACCTTGGAGGAACAGGTGAGGGTCATGTGTTCCAGGCTCTCATACTGGCTGCTCACTCCGTA
GAAGCCACCACTGCTGATGCTGCCACCGGCCCCTGCCTCCTCACCACTTGGGCCCCAGTTCAGGTCCGCC
CAGAACTTGACCAGGAAGAAGGCATGGGGGGGGCCACGATCATATAGCTCTCGGAGGCCACCCTTTTTCT
CAGGGAATTTGTCGTAGATCTGCCGGACGTCCACACTCTCGAGCGGCGGCGCTCCGGGGCTGGGGCAGTG
CTGGCTGATGTGCACGAACAGGTGCCTCTGGTAAGAATCAACTGCATCTGGCGGTTCCACGAAGGCTGAG
AACTCTACCAGCTGCAACCGGGCGGTGCCCAGGCCCCGAGCCTGCCAGGCTGGGGGCGATGGGGTAGGTG
GGGGCAGGGGTGAGAGGGCTTGGGGGGGCTCGTACCCTGGGAGGTCAGTAGATGGGGGAGTCAGTGACAA
GGTGAACGGTGTCTGTGAGAATGGCTTCACATCTGGAACATTCCAGGGGGGCCCAGATCCTCCAGACCAA
AACTGGAAAAGCTCAGAGGCCTGAGGACCAGTGGGACCCAGTTTGGCCTGCAGAGAAGGCGCGGAGATGA
GCTGGGCAGAGGACATGGTTGCCATTGTCTGGAAAGCCTTGTCCTTGGAAACCTGGTCCTTCAACTTGGA
CTGGATTTCCCTTGATTTCCTTCGGGCCAAAACCTGGATGTGACTAGAAACCTGTTTTCGAGTTCGGGTC
TTCCCCGTTCTCAGCTTGATGTAGCGGGCGATCAGTTCATTCCGACCATACATCTTGCCTTCATCAGACA
AAATTATTTTCCGGCGGCCGCAGGGTGGATAGATGGCCAGGGCCTCCTGGAAGCTCTGCTCAATGTCTGG
GCTCCACACCCCCTCTGCATCCGGGCCCCCGTCACCCCCAGCCCCCTCACTGCCGCCGGTACCCTCCTCA
CTGCCTTCCTCACTGCCCGTCCAGCCGCTGCCATCGTCCAGGGCGGCCCCAGCCCGGGGTTCCCCCATGG
CGATCGCTAGCCCTATAGTGAGTCGTATTAATACTCTAGCCTTAAGAGCTGTAATTGAACTGGGAGTGGA
CACCTGTGGAGAGAAAGGCAAAGTGGATGTCAGTAAGACCAATAGGTGCCTATCAGAAACGCAAGAGTCT
TCTCTGTCTCGACAAGCCCAGTTTCTATTGGTCTCCTTAAACCTGTCTTGTAACCTTGATACTTACCTGC
CCAGTGCCTCACGACCAACTTCTGCAGCTTAAGTTCGAGACTGTTGTGTCAGAAGCACTGACTGCGTTAG
CAATTTAACTGTGATAAACTACCGCAATAAAGCTTCTAGTGATCTGACGGTTCACTAAACCAGCTCTGCT
TATATAGACCTCCCACCGTACACGCCTACCGCCCATTTGCGTCAACGGGGCGGGGTTATTACGACATTTT
GGAAAGTCCCGTTGATTTTGGTGCCAAAACAAACTCCCATTGACGTCAATGGGGTGGAGACTTGGAAATC
CCCGTGAGTCAAACCGCTATCCACGCCCATTGGTGTACTGCCAAAACCGCATCACCATGGTAATAGCGAT
GACTAATACGTAGATGTACTGCCAAGTAGGAAAGTCCCGTAAGGTCATGTACTGGGCATAATGCCAGGCG
GGCCATTTACCGTCATTGACGTCAATAGGGGGCGGACTTGGCATATGATACACTTGATGTACTGCCAAGT
GGGCAGTTTACCGTAAATACTCCACCCATTGACGTCAATGGAAAGTCCCTATTGGCGTTACTATGGGAAC
ATACGTCATTATTGACGTCAATGGGCGGGGGTCGTTGGGCGGTCAGCCAGGCGGGCCATTTACCGTAAGT
TATGTAACGCGGAACTCCATATATGGGCTATGAACTAATGACCCCGTAATTGATTACTATTAATAACTAG
TGGCGCGCCAGGGAGGCCTATATCAGCAGAGCTGGTTTAGTGAACCGTCAGATCGCCCATTTAGGTGACA
CTATAGAATACAAGCTACTTGTTCTTTTTGCAACCATGGTCTTCACACTCGAAGATTTCGTTGGGGACTG
GCGACAGACAGCCGGCTACAACCTGGACCAAGTCCTTGAACAGGGAGGTGTGTCCAGTTTGTTTCAGAAT
CTCGGGGTGTCCGTAACTCCGATCCAAAGGATTGTCCTGAGCGGTGAAAATGGGCTGAAGATCGACATCC
ATGTCATCATCCCGTATGAAGGTCTGAGCGGCGACCAAATGGGCCAGATCGAAAAAATTTTTAAGGTGGT
GTACCCTGTGGATGATCATCACTTTAAGGTGATCCTGCACTATGGCACACTGGTAATCGACGGGGTTACG
CCGAACATGATCGACTATTTCGGACGGCCGTATGAAGGCATCGCCGTGTTCGACGGCAAAAAGATCACTG
TAACAGGGACCCTGTGGAACGGCAACAAAATTATCGACGAGCGCCTGATCAACCCCGACGGCTCCCTGCT
GTTCCGAGTAACCATCAACGGAGTGACCGGCTGGCGGCTGTGCGAACGCATTCTGGCGGGCTCGAGCGGC
GCGATCGCCATGGATCCCGGGCAGCAGCCGCCGCCTCAACCGGCCCCCCAGGGCCAAGGGCAGCCGCCTT
CGCAGCCCCCGCAGGGGCAGGGCCCGCCGTCCGGACCCGGGCAACCGGCACCCGCGGCGACCCAGGCGGC
GCCGCAGGCACCCCCCGCCGGGCATCAGATCGTGCACGTCCGCGGGGACTCGGAGACCGACCTGGAGGCG
CTCTTCAACGCCGTCATGAACCCCAAGACGGCCAACGTGCCCCAGACCGTGCCCATGAGGCTCCGGAAGC
TGCCCGACTCCTTCTTCAAGCCGCCGGAGCCCAAATCCCACTCCCGACAGGCCAGTACTGATGCAGGCAC
TGCAGGAGCCCTGACTCCACAGCATGTTCGAGCTCATTCCTCTCCAGCTTCTCTGCAGTTGGGAGCTGTT
TCTCCTGGGACACTGACCCCCACTGGAGTAGTCTCTGGCCCAGCAGCTACACCCACAGCTCAGCATCTTC
GACAGTCTTCTTTTGAGATACCTGATGATGTACCTCTGCCAGCAGGTTGGGAGATGGCAAAGACATCTTC
TGGTCAGAGATACTTCTTAAATCACATCGATCAGACAACAACATGGCAGGACCCCAGGAAGGCCATGCTG
TCCCAGATGAACGTCACAGCCCCCACCAGTCCACCAGTGCAGCAGAATATGATGAACTCGGCTTCAGGTC
CTCTTCCTGATGGATGGGAACAAGCCATGACTCAGGATGGAGAAATTTACTATATAAACCATAAGAACAA
GACCACCTCTTGGCTAGACCCAAGGCTTGACCCTCGTTTTGCCATGAACCAGAGAATCAGTCAGAGTGCT
CCAGTGAAACAGCCACCACCCCTGGCTCCCCAGAGCCCACAGGGAGGCGTCATGGGTGGCAGCAACTCCA
ACCAGCAGCAACAGATGCGACTGCAGCAACTGCAGATGGAGAAGGAGAGGCTGCGGCTGAAACAGCAAGA
ACTGCTTCGGCAGGCAATGCGGAATATCAATCCCAGCACAGCAAATTCTCCAAAATGTCAGGAGTTAGCC
CTGCGTAGCCAGTTACCAACACTGGAGCAGGATGGTGGGACTCAAAATCCAGTGTCTTCTCCCGGGATGT
CTCAGGAATTGAGAACAATGACGACCAATAGCTCAGATCCTTTCCTTAACAGTGGCACCTATCACTCTCG
AGATGAGAGTACAGACAGTGGACTAAGCATGAGCAGCTACAGTGTCCCTCGAACCCCAGATGACTTCCTG
AACAGTGTGGATGAGATGGATACAGGTGATACTATCAACCAAAGCACCCTGCCCTCACAGCAGAACCGTT
TCCCAGACTACCTTGAAGCCATTCCTGGGACAAATGTGGACCTTGGAACACTGGAAGGAGATGGAATGAA
CATAGAAGGAGAGGAGCTGATGCCAAGTCTGCAGGAAGCTTTGAGTTCTGACATCCTTAATGACATGGAG
TCTGTTTTGGCTGCCACCAAGCTAGATAAAGAAAGCTTTCTTACATGGTTAGTTTAAACGAATTCGGGCT
CGGTACCCGGGGATCCTCTAGAAACACCTAGGCTCTCGTACGAAGTCAGCTGATAACGTCGACGTATTGC
GGCCGCGGATCATAATCAGCCATACCACATTTGTAGAGGTTTTACTTGCTTTAAAAAACCTCCCACACCT
CCCCCTGAACCTGAAACATAAAATGAATGCAATTGTTGTTGTTAACTTGTTTATTGCAGCTTATAATGGT
TACAAATAAAGCAATAGCATCACAAATTTCACAAATAAAGCATTTTTTTCACTGCCGACGTCTTAATTAA
CGCGTCTTGCGCAGCACCATGGCCTGAAATAACCTCTGAAAGAGGAACTTGGTTAGGTACCTTCTGAGGC
GGAAAGAACCAGCTGTGGAATGTGTGTCAGTTAGGGTGTGGAAAGTCCCCAGGCTCCCCAGCAGGCAGAA
GTATGCAAAGCATGCATCTCAATTAGTCAGCAACCAGGTGTGGAAAGTCCCCAGGCTCCCCAGCAGGCAG
AAGTATGCAAAGCATGCATCTCAATTAGTCAGCAACCATAGTCCCGCCCCTAACTCCGCCCATCCCGCCC
CTAACTCCGCCCAGTTCCGCCCATTCTCCGCCCCATGGCTGACTAATTTTTTTTATTTATGCAGAGGCCG
AGGCCGCCTCGGCCTCTGAGCTATTCCAGAAGTAGTGAGGAGGCTTTTTTGGAGGCCTAGGCTTTTGCAA
AAAGCTCGATTCTTCTGACACTAGCGCCACCATGGCCAAGCCTTTGTCTCAAGAAGAATCCACCCTCATT
GAAAGAGCAACGGCTACAATCAACAGCATCCCCATCTCTGAAGACTACAGCGTCGCCAGCGCAGCTCTCT
CTAGCGACGGCCGCATCTTCACTGGTGTCAATGTATATCATTTTACTGGGGGACCTTGTGCAGAACTCGT
GGTGCTGGGCACTGCTGCTGCTGCGGCAGCTGGCAACCTGACTTGTATCGTCGCGATCGGAAATGAGAAC
AGGGGCATCTTGAGCCCCTGCGGACGGTGCCGACAGGTGCTTCTCGATCTGCATCCTGGGATCAAAGCCA
TAGTGAAGGACAGTGATGGACAGCCGACGGCAGTTGGGATTCGTGAATTGCTGCCCTCTGGTTATGTGTG
GGAGGGCTAAACTCTAGCCATCACGATGGCCGCAATAAAATATCTTTATTTTCATTACATCTGTGTGTTG
GTTTTTTGTGTGACGATTCCGGACTATAAAAGGATCTAGGTGAAGATCCTTTTTGATAATCTCATGACCA
AAATCCCTTAACGTGAGTTTTCGTTCCACTGAGCGTCAGACCCCGTAGAAAAGATCAAAGGATCTTC
